>Addgene plasmid #39391 | TAL2033 | depositor partial sequence | sequence record 49693 | TAL2033 sequence 1130 bps
GAACCTGACCCCAGACCAGGTAGTCGCAATCGCGAACAATAATGGGGGAAAGCAAGCCCTGGAAACCGTG
CAAAGGTTGTTGCCGGTCCTTTGTCAAGACCACGGCCTTACACCGGAGCAAGTCGTGGCCATTGCATCCC
ACGACGGTGGCAAACAGGCTCTTGAGACGGTTCAGAGACTTCTCCCAGTTCTCTGTCAAGCCCACGGGCT
GACTCCCGATCAAGTTGTAGCGATTGCGTCGCATGACGGAGGGAAACAAGCATTGGAGACTGTCCAACGG
CTCCTTCCCGTGTTGTGTCAAGCCCACGGTTTGACGCCTGCACAAGTGGTCGCCATCGCCAACAACAACG
GCGGTAAGCAGGCGCTGGAAACAGTACAGCGCCTGCTGCCTGTACTGTGCCAGGATCATGGACTGACCCC
AGACCAGGTAGTCGCAATCGCGTCAAACGGAGGGGGAAAGCAAGCCCTGGAAACCGTGCAAAGGTTGTTG
CCGGTCCTTTGTCAAGACCACGGCCTTACACCGGAGCAAGTCGTGGCCATTGCATCCCACGACGGTGGCA
AACAGGCTCTTGAGACGGTTCAGAGACTTCTCCCAGTTCTCTGTCAAGCCCACGGGCTGACTCCCGATCA
AGTTGTAGCGATTGCGTCGCATGACGGAGGGAAACAAGCATTGGAGACTGTCCAACGGCTCCTTCCCGTG
TTGTGTCAAGCCCACGGTTTGACGCCTGCACAAGTGGTCGCCATCGCCTCGAATGGCGGCGGTAAGCAGG
CGCTGGAAACAGTACAGCGCCTGCTGCCTGTACTGTGCCAGGATCATGGACTGACCCCAGACCAGGTAGT
CGCAATCGCGTCACATGACGGGGGAAAGCAAGCCCTGGAAACCGTGCAAAGGTTGTTGCCGGTCCTTTGT
CAAGACCACGGCCTTACACCGGAGCAAGTCGTGGCCATTGCAAATAATAACGGTGGCAAACAGGCTCTTG
AGACGGTTCAGAGACTTCTCCCAGTTCTCTGTCAAGCCCACGGGCTGACTCCCGATCAAGTTGTAGCGAT
TGCGTCGAACATTGGAGGGAAACAAGCATTGGAGACTGTCCAACGGCTCCTTCCCGTGTTGTGTCAAGCC
CACGGTCTGA
