>Addgene plasmid #39391 | TAL2033 | addgene partial sequence | sequence record 52653 | JDS-TALEN-F 5'-TAGGGGTCGGTAAACAGTGG-3'
ACTGTGGCGGGTGAGCTTAGGGGGCCTCCGCTCCAGCTCGACACCGGGCAGCTGCTGAAGATCGCGAAGA
GAGGGGGAGTAACAGCGGTAGAGGCAGTGCACGCCTGGCGCAATGCGCTCACCGGGGCCCCCTTGAACCT
GACCCCAGACCAGGTAGTCGCAATCGCGAACAATAATGGGGGAAAGCAAGCCCTGGAAACCGTGCAAAGG
TTGTTGCCGGTCCTTTGTCAAGACCACGGCCTTACACCGGAGCAAGTCGTGGCCATTGCATCCCACGACG
GTGGCAAACAGGCTCTTGAGACGGTTCAGAGACTTCTCCCAGTTCTCTGTCAAGCCCACGGGCTGACTCC
CGATCAAGTTGTAGCGATTGCGTCGCATGACGGAGGGAAACAAGCATTGGAGACTGTCCAACGGCTCCTT
CCCGTGTTGTGTCAAGCCCACGGTTTGACGCCTGCACAAGTGGTCGCCATCGCCAACAACAACGGCGGTA
AGCAGGCGCTGGAAACAGTACAGCGCCTGCTGCCTGTACTGTGCCAGGATCATGGACTGACCCCAGACCA
GGTAGTCGCAATCGCGTCAAACGGAGGGGGAAAGCAAGCCCTGGAAACCGTGCAAAGGTTGTTGCCGGTC
CTTTGTCAAGACCACGGCCTTACACCGGAGCAAGTCGTGGCCATTGCATCCCACGACGGTGGCAAACAGG
CTCTTGAGACGGTTCAGAGACTTCTCCCAGTTCTCTGTCAAGCCCACGGGCTGACTCCCGATCAAGTTGT
AGCGATTGCGTCGCATGACGGAGGGAAACAAGCATTGGAGACTGTCCAACGGCTCCTTCCCGTGTTGTGT
CAAGCCCACGGTTTGACGCCTGCACAAGTGGTCGCCATCGCCTCGAATGGCGGCGGTAAGCAGGCGCTGG
AAACAGTACAGCGCCTGCTGCCTGTACTGTGCCAGGATCATGGACTGACCCCAGA
