[The description below was written by a language model from this plasmid's Addgene catalogue record.]
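Description:
TAL2033 is a mammalian expression plasmid encoding one half of a TALEN pair directed against the eGFP coding sequence, designated eGFP-TALEN-17-Right. It is built on the JDS78 backbone, a roughly 6.4 kb TALEN expression vector into which an approximately 1.1 kb array of TAL effector repeats was inserted. The array was cloned through BsmBI sites, which were destroyed in the process, as is typical for type IIS enzyme cloning that leaves a seamless junction. The plasmid is maintained at high copy in E. coli under ampicillin selection. No feature table is provided, so the origin of replication and other backbone elements cannot be described beyond what the catalogue fields state.

Expression is driven by the CMV promoter for strong constitutive transcription in mammalian cells. The vector type also lists T7, indicating a T7 promoter that would allow in vitro transcription of the nuclease mRNA. The backbone supplies the flanking protein parts: a 3X FLAG epitope at the N terminus for detection, and a wild-type FokI nuclease domain at the C terminus. The inserted repeat array determines DNA-binding specificity, here a short site within eGFP. Because FokI cleaves as a dimer, this "Right" monomer is meant to be co-delivered with a matching "Left" TALEN that binds the opposite strand across a spacer, producing a double-strand break whose repair can disrupt the reporter. The construct comes from a set made by the FLASH assembly method for high-throughput TALEN production, where eGFP-targeted nucleases serve to measure editing activity. The record lists human as the species although the target is eGFP. The depositor notes that the repetitive array is prone to recombination and advises verifying the plasmid before use.
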