Addgene plasmid #39391: TAL2033
Depositing lab: Keith Joung. Depositing organization: Massachusetts General Hospital. Publication: FLASH assembly of TALENs for high-throughput genome editing. Reyon D, Tsai SQ, Khayter C, Foden JA, Sander JD, Joung JK. Nat Biotechnol. 2012 Apr 8. doi: 10.1038/nbt.2170. PubMed 22484455.
Backbone
  Vector backbone: JDS78
  Backbone manufacturer: Joung lab (Addgene Plasmid # 32290)
  Backbone size w/o insert (bp): 6447
  Vector type: Mammalian Expression ; T7
Growth in bacteria
  Bacterial resistance: Ampicillin, 100 μg/mL
  Growth temperature: 37°C
  Growth strain: XL1 Blue
  Copy number: High Copy
Gene/Insert
  Gene/Insert name: eGFP-TALEN-17-Right
  Species: H. sapiens (human)
  Insert size (bp): 1130
  Promoter: CMV
  Tag / fusion protein: 3X Flag (N terminal on backbone); WT FOKI (C terminal on backbone)
  Cloning method: Restriction Enzyme; 5′ cloning site BsmBI (destroyed during cloning); 3′ cloning site BsmBI (destroyed during cloning)
  Sequencing primers: 5′ CMV-F
Terms and licenses: Academic/Nonprofit Terms; Industry Terms: Not Available to Industry
Depositor comments: Target binding site: TGCCGTCCTCGAT To reduce the chance of recombination in this plasmid, do not grow in liquid culture for more than 12-14 hours. It is strongly recommended that users perform a diagnostic digest to verify this plasmid prior to use. For example, a double digest of the plasmid with BamHI and KpnI should result in two bands at 1.8kb and 5.8kb
How to cite: TAL2033 was a gift from Keith Joung (Addgene plasmid # 39391 ; http://n2t.net/addgene:39391 ; RRID:Addgene_39391)
